>Addgene plasmid #108863 | pYPQ239-RVR | addgene full sequence | sequence record 274167 | Addgene NGS Result
GTAAAACGACGGCCAGTCTTAAGCTCGGGCCCCAAATAATGATTTTATTTTGACTGATAGTGACCTGTTC
GTTGCAACAAATTGATGAGCAATGCTTTTTTATAATGCCAACTTTGTACAAAAAAGCAGGCTCCGAATTC
GCCCTTCACCATGGCTCCTAAGAAGAAGCGGAAGGTTGGTATTCACGGGGTGCCTGCGGCTTCGATCTAT
CAAGAATTCGTTAATAAGTATTCGCTTTCTAAAACACTGAGATTCGAACTCATACCTCAAGGAAAGACAC
TCGAGAACATAAAGGCTAGGGGCCTCATATTGGATGATGAAAAGAGAGCCAAGGACTATAAAAAAGCCAA
ACAGATAATCGACAAGTACCACCAATTCTTCATAGAAGAAATCCTTTCCAGCGTCTGCATTAGCGAGGAT
TTGTTGCAAAATTACAGCGATGTCTACTTCAAGCTTAAGAAGAGCGATGACGACAATCTCCAGAAAGACT
TCAAATCAGCGAAGGACACAATTAAGAAGCAGATCAGCGAGTATATCAAAGATAGTGAAAAATTCAAGAA
CCTTTTCAATCAGAACCTGATAGACGCAAAAAAAGGACAAGAAAGCGACCTCATTCTTTGGTTGAAGCAG
TCTAAGGACAACGGGATTGAGCTTTTTAAGGCGAATAGCGATATAACCGACATCGACGAGGCGCTTGAGA
TCATAAAGTCGTTTAAGGGATGGACAACATACTTCAAAGGCTTCCATGAGAATCGCAAAAACGTCTACTC
CAGCAACGACATTCCAACGTCGATTATATACAGAATTGTTGATGATAACCTCCCTAAATTCCTCGAAAAT
AAGGCAAAATATGAAAGCCTTAAAGATAAAGCGCCTGAAGCAATCAATTATGAACAAATCAAAAAGGATC
TTGCTGAAGAATTGACGTTTGATATAGACTACAAGACGTCAGAAGTTAACCAGAGGGTGTTTTCACTCGA
CGAGGTGTTTGAGATTGCTAATTTCAACAACTACCTCAATCAGAGTGGGATCACGAAGTTCAACACTATT
ATAGGTGGTAAGTTCGTGAATGGTGAGAACACTAAAAGAAAAGGGATTAACGAATATATAAACCTTTATA
GTCAACAGATCAACGACAAGACTTTGAAGAAATATAAGATGAGCGTCCTCTTCAAGCAGATACTCAGTGA
CACGGAATCCAAGAGCTTTGTGATCGACAAGCTCGAAGATGACTCGGATGTGGTCACTACCATGCAATCC
TTCTACGAGCAAATTGCCGCTTTCAAAACTGTGGAGGAGAAGAGTATAAAGGAGACACTGTCTCTGCTTT
TTGACGATCTTAAGGCCCAGAAATTGGATCTTTCCAAAATATATTTCAAGAATGATAAGTCACTTACGGA
CCTTTCCCAACAAGTTTTTGACGATTATTCAGTTATTGGTACGGCGGTTCTTGAGTACATTACGCAGCAG
ATAGCCCCCAAGAATCTGGACAACCCCTCTAAGAAAGAACAGGAGTTGATAGCGAAGAAGACAGAGAAGG
CGAAATACCTCTCGCTGGAGACCATAAAATTGGCACTGGAAGAATTTAACAAGCATCGCGACATAGATAA
ACAGTGCCGCTTCGAGGAAATTTTGGCAAATTTTGCAGCCATTCCAATGATTTTCGACGAGATAGCGCAA
AACAAGGATAATTTGGCACAAATTTCAATAAAATATCAAAACCAGGGCAAGAAGGACCTCTTGCAGGCTT
CGGCAGAGGATGATGTTAAGGCTATTAAAGACTTGTTGGACCAAACGAACAATCTGTTGCACAAGTTGAA
AATTTTCCACATTAGTCAAAGCGAGGATAAAGCAAACATATTGGACAAAGACGAGCACTTTTATCTGGTG
TTTGAGGAGTGCTACTTCGAGCTTGCTAATATTGTCCCACTTTATAATAAAATAAGAAACTACATTACGC
AAAAGCCATATTCAGATGAAAAGTTTAAGCTCAATTTCGAAAATAGTACTCTTGCCCGCGGCTGGGACAA
GAATGTGGAGCCAGATAGGACCGCCATACTTTTTATCAAAGATGATAAATATTATCTTGGGGTGATGAAT
AAGAAGAATAATAAGATCTTCGATGATAAAGCGATAAAGGAAAATAAGGGTGAAGGCTATAAAAAAATTG
TTTACAAACTGTTGCCGGGAGCAAATAAAATGCTCCCCAAGGTTTTTTTTTCGGCAAAGAGCATTAAATT
TTACAATCCTTCAGAAGACATTCTGCGCATAAGAAATCATTCGACACACACTAAAAATGGTTCGCCACAA
AAGGGCTACGAGAAATTTGAATTCAACATTGAGGACTGTCGGAAGTTCATTGATTTCTACAAGCAGTCCA
TCTCCAAGCACCCGGAGTGGAAAGATTTTGGGTTTCGGTTTTCCGACACGCAGAGATACAACAGCATTGA
TGAATTTTATAGAGAGGTCGAGAATCAAGGTTATAAGCTTACCTTTGAAAACATTTCTGAATCATACATT
GATTCAGTGGTCAATCAGGGCAAACTCTATCTTTTTCAAATATACAACAAGGACTTTAGTGCTTATAGTA
AAGGGCGGCCCAATTTGCATACTCTCTATTGGAAAGCGCTGTTTGATGAGCGGAACCTTCAAGACGTCGT
GTATAAGCTCAACGGGGAAGCCGAGCTCTTTTACCGCAAGCAGTCCATACCGAAAAAAATAACACACCCT
GCCAAAGAAGCCATCGCCAACAAGAATAAAGACAATCCTAAAAAAGAGTCCGTCTTCGAATATGATCTTA
TTAAGGACAAGAGGTTTACAGAAGATAAATTTTTCTTCCATTGTCCCATAACTATCAATTTCAAAAGCTC
TGGCGCGAACAAATTTAACGACGAAATCAATCTCTTGTTGAAAGAAAAAGCCAACGATGTGCACATTCTG
TCGATCGACAGGGGAGAGCGCCACTTGGCATACTACACCCTTGTTGATGGGAAAGGAAATATTATTAAAC
AGGACACATTTAATATCATCGGCAACGATCGCATGAAGACCAACTATCATGACAAACTGGCAGCAATTGA
AAAGGACCGCGACTCAGCGAGAAAAGACTGGAAGAAGATCAATAATATCAAAGAAATGAAAGAGGGTTAT
TTGTCTCAAGTGGTCCATGAGATCGCGAAGTTGGTCATTGAATATAATGCCATAGTGGTCTTCGAAGATC
TGAATTTTGGATTTAAGCGCGGCAGGTTCAAAGTCGAAAAACAGGTCTACCAAAAGTTGGAAAAGATGCT
CATCGAAAAGCTGAATTACCTTGTCTTCAAAGATAACGAATTCGATAAAACCGGGGGGGTCTTGAGGGCC
TACCAACTGACTGCACCCTTTGAGACTTTTAAAAAGATGGGTAAACAGACAGGAATAATTTACTATGTTC
CTGCCGGTTTCACTAGCAAGATTTGCCCCGTTACCGGATTCGTGAATCAACTCTATCCCAAATACGAATC
CGTGAGCAAGAGTCAGGAATTCTTCTCCAAATTTGATAAAATATGCTATAATCTCGACAAAGGTTATTTC
GAGTTCTCGTTCGACTATAAGAACTTCGGGGATAAGGCTGCCAAGGGAAAGTGGACTATAGCAAGCTTTG
GTAGTCGCCTTATAAATTTTAGGAACAGCGACAAGAATCACAACTGGGACACTCGGGAAGTCTACCCAAC
AAAAGAACTGGAGAAACTCTTGAAGGATTATAGTATCGAGTATGGGCATGGGGAGTGTATCAAGGCAGCG
ATTTGTGGAGAGTCCGACAAAAAGTTTTTTGCTAAACTCACCTCGGTGCTCAACACTATCCTCCAGATGA
GAAATTCAAAAACAGGGACAGAGCTCGATTACCTCATTAGCCCCGTTGCCGACGTCAATGGAAACTTTTT
CGACTCAAGACAGGCTCCAAAAAACATGCCGCAAGATGCGGACGCGAATGGGGCCTATCACATAGGCCTG
AAAGGGCTTATGCTCCTTGGGAGAATTAAAAATAACCAAGAAGGCAAAAAACTCAACCTCGTCATTAAGA
ACGAAGAATACTTCGAATTTGTTCAGAACAGGAATAACAAGCGTCCTGCTGCCACCAAAAAGGCCGGACA
GGCTAAGAAAAAGAAGTGAGACGACTAGTGGCGGCCGCCGACGTCCGATCGTTCAAACATTTGGCAATAA
AGTTTCTTAAGATTGAATCCTGTTGCCGGTCTTGCGATGATTATCATATAATTTCTGTTGAATTACGTTA
AGCATGTAATAATTAACATGTAATGCATGACGTTATTTATGAGATGGGTTTTTATGATTAGAGTCCCGCA
ATTATACATTTAATACGCGATAGAAAACAAAATATAGCGCGCAAACTAGGATAAATTATCGCGCGCGGTG
TCATCTATGTTACTAGATCGGGAATTGATCCCCCCTCGACAGCTTCCGGAAAGGGCGAATTCGCAACTTT
GTATACAAAAGTTGAACGAGAAACGTAAAATGATATAAATATCAATATATTAAATTAGATTTTGCATAAA
AAACAGACTACATAATACTGTAAAACACAACATATCCAGTCACTATGCCATCCAGCTGATATCCCCTATA
GTGAGTCGTATTACATGGTCATAGCTGTTTCCTGGCAGCTCTGGCCCGTGTCTCAAAATCTCTGATGTTA
CATTGCACAAGATAAAAATATATCATCATGCCTCCTCTGGACCAGCCAGGACAGAAATGCCTCGACTTCG
CTGCTACCCAAGGTTGCCGGGTGACGCACACCGTGGAAACGGATGAAGGCACGAACCCAGTGGACATAAG
CCTGTTCGGTTCGTAAGCTGTAATGCAAGTAGCGTATGCGCTCACGCAACTGGTCCAGAACCTTGACCGA
ACGCAGCGGTGGTAACGGCGCAGTGGCGGTTTTCATGGCTTGTTATGACTGTTTTTTTGGGGTACAGTCT
ATGCCTCGGGCATCCAAGCAGCAAGCGCGTTACGCCGTGGGTCGATGTTTGATGTTATGGAGCAGCAACG
ATGTTACGCAGCAGGGCAGTCGCCCTAAAACAAAGTTAAACATTATGAGGGAAGCGGTGATCGCCGAAGT
ATCGACTCAACTATCAGAGGTAGTTGGCGTCATCGAGCGCCATCTCGAACCGACGTTGCTGGCCGTACAT
TTGTACGGCTCCGCAGTGGATGGCGGCCTGAAGCCACACAGTGATATTGATTTGCTGGTTACGGTGACCG
TAAGGCTTGATGAAACAACGCGGCGAGCTTTGATCAACGACCTTTTGGAAACTTCGGCTTCCCCTGGAGA
GAGCGAGATTCTCCGCGCTGTAGAAGTCACCATTGTTGTGCACGACGACATCATTCCGTGGCGTTATCCA
GCTAAGCGCGAACTGCAATTTGGAGAATGGCAGCGCAATGACATTCTTGCAGGTATCTTCGAGCCAGCCA
CGATCGACATTGATCTGGCTATCTTGCTGACAAAAGCAAGAGAACATAGCGTTGCCTTGGTAGGTCCAGC
GGCGGAGGAACTCTTTGATCCGGTTCCTGAACAGGATCTATTTGAGGCGCTAAATGAAACCTTAACGCTA
TGGAACTCGCCGCCCGACTGGGCTGGCGATGAGCGAAATGTAGTGCTTACGTTGTCCCGCATTTGGTACA
GCGCAGTAACCGGCAAAATCGCGCCGAAGGATGTCGCTGCCGACTGGGCAATGGAGCGCCTGCCGGCCCA
GTATCAGCCCGTCATACTTGAAGCTAGACAGGCTTATCTTGGACAAGAAGAAGATCGCTTGGCCTCGCGC
GCAGATCAGTTGGAAGAATTTGTCCACTACGTGAAAGGCGAGATCACCAAGGTAGTCGGCAAATAACCCT
CGAGCCACCCATGACCAAAATCCCTTAACGTGAGTTACGCGTCGTTCCACTGAGCGTCAGACCCCGTAGA
AAAGATCAAAGGATCTTCTTGAGATCCTTTTTTTCTGCGCGTAATCTGCTGCTTGCAAACAAAAAAACCA
CCGCTACCAGCGGTGGTTTGTTTGCCGGATCAAGAGCTACCAACTCTTTTTCCGAAGGTAACTGGCTTCA
GCAGAGCGCAGATACCAAATACTGTTCTTCTAGTGTAGCCGTAGTTAGGCCACCACTTCAAGAACTCTGT
AGCACCGCCTACATACCTCGCTCTGCTAATCCTGTTACCAGTGGCTGCTGCCAGTGGCGATAAGTCGTGT
CTTACCGGGTTGGACTCAAGACGATAGTTACCGGATAAGGCGCAGCGGTCGGGCTGAACGGGGGGTTCGT
GCACACAGCCCAGCTTGGAGCGAACGACCTACACCGAACTGAGATACCTACAGCGTGAGCTATGAGAAAG
CGCCACGCTTCCCGAAGGGAGAAAGGCGGACAGGTATCCGGTAAGCGGCAGGGTCGGAACAGGAGAGCGC
ACGAGGGAGCTTCCAGGGGGAAACGCCTGGTATCTTTATAGTCCTGTCGGGTTTCGCCACCTCTGACTTG
AGCGTCGATTTTTGTGATGCTCGTCAGGGGGGCGGAGCCTATGGAAAAACGCCAGCAACGCGGCCTTTTT
ACGGTTCCTGGCCTTTTGCTGGCCTTTTGCTCACATGTTCTTTCCTGCGTTATCCCCTGATTCTGTGGAT
AACCGTATTACCGCCTTTGAGTGAGCTGATACCGCTCGCCGCAGCCGAACGACCGAGCGCAGCGAGTCAG
TGAGCGAGGAAGCGGAAGAGCGCCCAATACGCAAACCGCCTCTCCCCGCGCGTTGGCCGATTCATTAATG
CAGCTGGCACGACAGGTTTCCCGACTGGAAAGCGGGCAGTGAGCGCAACGCAATTAATACGCGTACCGCG
AGCCAGGAAGAGTTTGTAGAAACGCAAAAAGGCCATCCGTCAGGATGGCCTTCTGCTTAGTTTGATGCCT
GGCAGTTTATGGCGGGCGTCCTGCCCGCCACCCTCCGGGCCGTTGCTTCACAACGTTCAAATCCGCTCCC
GGCGGATTTGTCCTACTCAGGAGAGCGTTCACCGACAAACAACAGATAAAACGAAAGGCCCAGTCTTCCG
ACTGAGCCTTTCGTTTTATTTGATGCCTGGCAGTTCCCTACTCTCGCGTTAACGCTTGCATGGATGTTTT
CCCAGTCACGACGTT
Features (pLannotate 1.2.2; 13 found; start..end, strand, type, name):
     33..132     +  protein_bind   attL1: mutant version of attL; recombination site for the Gateway® LR reaction LR Clonase™
    202..4098    +  CDS            cas12a: CS12A_FRATN - Also known as cpf1 From Francisella tularensis subsp. novicida (strain U112).
   4177..4429    +  terminator     NOS terminator: nopaline synthase terminator and poly(A) signal
   4474..4597    +  protein_bind   attR5: mutant version of attR; recombination site for the Gateway® LR reaction LR Clonase™
   4615..4633    -  promoter       T7 promoter: promoter for bacteriophage T7 RNA polymerase
   4823..4846    +  promoter       Pc promoter (fragment): intI1 (promoter lies within the coding sequence); class 1 integron promoter
   5022..5078    +  CDS            GmR (fragment): gentamycin acetyltransferase; aacC1; confers resistance to gentamycin
   5085..5876    +  CDS            SmR: aminoglycoside adenylyltransferase (Murphy, 1985); aadA; confers resistance to spectinomycin and streptomycin
   5969..6557    +  rep_origin     ori: high-copy-number ColE1/pMB1/pBR322/pUC origin of replication
   6740..6832    +  CDS            lacI (fragment): lac repressor; lacI; The lac repressor binds to the lac operator to inhibit transcription in E. coli. This inhibition can be relieved by adding lactose or isopropyl-β-D-thiogalactopyranoside (IPTG).
   6887..6914    -  terminator     rrnB T2 terminator: transcription terminator T2 from the E. coli rrnB gene
   7046..7089    +  terminator     rrnB T1 terminator: Escherichia coli rrnB; transcription terminator T1 from the E. coli rrnB gene
   7136..17      -  CDS            lacZα (fragment) (across the origin): LacZα fragment of β-galactosidase; lacZ fragment
