[The description below was written by a language model from this plasmid's Addgene catalogue record and pLannotate feature annotations shown in this document.]
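Description:
pYPQ239-RVR is a Gateway-compatible entry clone for plant CRISPR genome editing, built on the pYPQ167 backbone and carrying an engineered variant of the Cpf1 (Cas12a) nuclease from Francisella tularensis subsp. novicida. It is maintained in E. coli as a high-copy plasmid through a ColE1/pUC-type origin and is selected with spectinomycin via the aadA (SmR) aminoglycoside adenylyltransferase gene. Short annotated fragments of a class 1 integron Pc promoter and a gentamicin resistance gene lie just upstream of this marker. The rrnB T1 and T2 terminators, along with lacI and lacZα fragments and a T7 promoter outside the recombination cassette, appear to be backbone remnants.

The payload is a rice codon-optimized FnCpf1 coding sequence bearing the N623R, K629R and N633R substitutions (the "RVR" variant), with nuclear localization signals recorded at both the N and C termini. The associated publication concerns editing at redefined and altered PAM sites, which suggests these mutations are meant to change PAM recognition. The open reading frame is followed by a nopaline synthase (NOS) terminator and polyadenylation signal. The whole unit is flanked by attL1 and attR5 recombination sites. No promoter is annotated upstream of the nuclease within the att-flanked region, so expression presumably depends on a promoter supplied by the destination vector. The attL1/attR5 pairing is typical of multisite Gateway LR assembly, in which this nuclease module would be combined with a second entry clone, such as a guide RNA cassette, in a plant expression destination vector. The record does not name the specific partner plasmids.
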