Addgene plasmid #108863: pYPQ239-RVR
Purpose: FnCpf1 Gateway entry plasmid with N623R, K629R and N633R mutations
Depositing lab: Yiping Qi. Depositing organization: University of Maryland, College Park. Publication: Plant Genome Editing Using FnCpf1 and LbCpf1 Nucleases at Redefined and Altered PAM Sites. Zhong Z, Zhang Y, You Q, Tang X, Ren Q, Liu S, Yang L, Wang Y, Liu X, Liu B, Zhang T, Zheng X, Le Y, Zhang Y, Qi Y. Mol Plant. 2018 Jul 2;11(7):999-1002. doi: 10.1016/j.molp.2018.03.008. Epub 2018 Mar 20. PubMed 29567452.
Backbone
  Vector backbone: pYPQ167
  Vector type: Plant Expression, CRISPR ; Gateway compatible Cpf1 entry clone
Growth in bacteria
  Bacterial resistance: Spectinomycin, 50 μg/mL
  Growth temperature: 37°C
  Growth strain: DH5alpha
  Copy number: High Copy
Gene/Insert
  Gene/Insert name: FnCpf1-RVR (FnCpf1 with N623R, K629R and N633R mutations)
  Species: Francisella tularensis subsp. novicida
  Mutation: N623R, K629R and N633R, Cpf1 is rice codon optimized
  Tag / fusion protein: NLS (N terminal on insert); NLS (C terminal on insert)
  Cloning method: Ligation Independent Cloning
Terms and licenses: Academic/Nonprofit Terms; Industry Terms: Not Available to Industry
Depositor comments: Cpf1 is rice codon optimized
How to cite: pYPQ239-RVR was a gift from Yiping Qi (Addgene plasmid # 108863 ; http://n2t.net/addgene:108863 ; RRID:Addgene_108863)
